Addgene plasmid #180058: pDON223 Spike T1027I
Purpose: Sars-CoV-2 protein mutation
Depositing lab: Markku Varjosalo. Depositing organization: University of Helsinki, Institute of Biotechnology. Publication: SARS-CoV-2-host proteome interactions for antiviral drug discovery. Liu X, Huuskonen S, Laitinen T, Redchuk T, Bogacheva M, Salokas K, Pohner I, Ohman T, Tonduru AK, Hassinen A, Gawriyski L, Keskitalo S, Vartiainen MK, Pietiainen V, Poso A, Varjosalo M. Mol Syst Biol. 2021 Nov;17(11):e10396. doi: 10.15252/msb.202110396. PubMed 34709727.
Backbone
  Vector backbone: pDON223
  Vector type: Mammalian Expression
Growth in bacteria
  Bacterial resistance: Spectinomycin, 50 μg/mL
  Growth temperature: 37°C
  Growth strain: DH5alpha
  Copy number: High Copy
Gene/Insert
  Gene/Insert name: SARS-CoV-2 Spike T1027I
  Species: SARS-CoV-2
  Mutation: Spike T1027I
  Entrez Gene: S (a.k.a. GU280_gp02, spike glycoprotein)
  Tag / fusion protein: MAC-tag (C terminal on insert)
  Cloning method: Gateway Cloning
Terms and licenses: Academic/Nonprofit Terms; Industry Terms
How to cite: pDON223 Spike T1027I was a gift from Markku Varjosalo (Addgene plasmid # 180058 ; http://n2t.net/addgene:180058 ; RRID:Addgene_180058)
