[The description below was written by a language model from this plasmid's Addgene catalogue record and pLannotate feature annotations shown in this document.]
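Description:
pDON223 Spike T1027I is a Gateway entry clone carrying the SARS-CoV-2 spike glycoprotein (S) coding sequence with the T1027I point mutation, built in the pDON223 donor backbone. It is maintained in E. coli as a high-copy plasmid through a ColE1/pUC-type origin and selected with spectinomycin via the aadA (SmR) aminoglycoside adenylyltransferase gene. In the 6.6 kb sequenced record, the roughly 3.8 kb spike open reading frame sits on the reverse strand between two attL-type recombination sites, annotated by the software as attL2 and attL3. These sites allow the insert to be moved by an LR Clonase reaction into attR-containing destination vectors. A T7 promoter lies just outside one att site, and rrnB T1 and T2 terminators lie beyond the other, insulating the cassette from read-through transcription. Short fragments of gentamicin resistance, Pc promoter, lacZα and lacI sequences are also detected; these look like backbone remnants rather than functional units.

Although the catalogue lists the vector type as mammalian expression and a C-terminal MAC-tag on the insert, the feature table shows no mammalian promoter, polyadenylation signal or annotated tag. The att sites also directly abut the spike coding sequence. On this evidence, expression and tagging would depend on transfer into a suitable destination vector, such as a MAC-tag one, but the record does not state this explicitly. The stated purpose is the study of a SARS-CoV-2 protein mutation, and the plasmid belongs to a collection associated with work on virus–host proteome interactions, where variant spike proteins can be compared with the reference protein.
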