Features (pLannotate 1.2.2; 12 found; start..end, strand, type, name):
    266..322     -  CDS            GmR (fragment): gentamycin acetyltransferase; aacC1; confers resistance to gentamycin
    498..521     -  promoter       Pc promoter (fragment): intI1 (promoter lies within the coding sequence); class 1 integron promoter
    711..729     +  promoter       T7 promoter: promoter for bacteriophage T7 RNA polymerase
    747..846     +  protein_bind   attL2: mutant version of attL; recombination site for the Gateway® LR reaction LR Clonase™
    848..4666    -  CDS            S: SPIKE_SARS2 - Experimental evidence at protein level: Swiss-Prot protein existence level 1. [Spike glycoprotein]: May down-regulate host tetherin (BST2) by lysosomal degradation, thereby counteracting its antiviral activity. From Severe acute respiratory syndrome coronavirus 2 (2019-nCoV) (SARS-CoV-2).
   4669..4764    -  protein_bind   attL3: mutant version of attL; recombination site for the Gateway® LR reaction LR Clonase™
   4781..4817    +  CDS            lacZα (fragment): LacZα fragment of β-galactosidase; lacZ fragment
   4864..4907    -  terminator     rrnB T1 terminator: Escherichia coli rrnB; transcription terminator T1 from the E. coli rrnB gene
   5039..5066    +  terminator     rrnB T2 terminator: transcription terminator T2 from the E. coli rrnB gene
   5121..5213    -  CDS            lacI (fragment): lac repressor; lacI; The lac repressor binds to the lac operator to inhibit transcription in E. coli. This inhibition can be relieved by adding lactose or isopropyl-β-D-thiogalactopyranoside (IPTG).
   5396..5984    -  rep_origin     ori: high-copy-number ColE1/pMB1/pBR322/pUC origin of replication
   6077..259     -  CDS            SmR (across the origin): aminoglycoside adenylyltransferase (Murphy, 1985); aadA; confers resistance to spectinomycin and streptomycin
>Addgene plasmid #180058 | pDON223 Spike T1027I | addgene full sequence | sequence record 352091 | Addgene NGS Result
CTACAGCGCGGAGAATCTCGCTCTCTCCAGGGGAAGCCGAAGTTTCCAAAAGGTCGTTGATCAAAGCTCG
CCGCGTTGTTTCATCAAGCCTTACGGTCACCGTAACCAGCAAATCAATATCACTGTGTGGCTTCAGGCCG
CCATCCACTGCGGAGCCGTACAAATGTACGGCCAGCAACGTCGGTTCGAGATGGCGCTCGATGACGCCAA
CTACCTCTGATAGTTGAGTCGATACTTCGGCGATCACCGCTTCCCTCATAATGTTTAACTTTGTTTTAGG
GCGACTGCCCTGCTGCGTAACATCGTTGCTGCTCCATAACATCAAACATCGACCCACGGCGTAACGCGCT
TGCTGCTTGGATGCCCGAGGCATAGACTGTACCCCAAAAAAACAGTCATAACAAGCCATGAAAACCGCCA
CTGCGCCGTTACCACCGCTGCGTTCGGTCAAGGTTCTGGACCAGTTGCGTGAGCGCATACGCTACTTGCA
TTACAGCTTACGAACCGAACAGGCTTATGTCCACTGGGTTCGTGCCTTCATCCGTTTCCACGGTGTGCGT
CACCCGGCAACCTTGGGTAGCAGCGAAGTCGAGGCATTTCTGTCCTGGCTGGTCTAGAGGAGGCATGATG
ATATATTTTTATCTTGTGCAATGTAACATCAGAGATTTTGAGACACGGGCCAGAGCTGCCAGGAAACAGC
TATGACCATGTAATACGACTCACTATAGGGGATATCAGCTGGATGGCAAATAATGATTTTATTTTGACTG
ATAGTGACCTGTTCGTTGCAACAAATTGATAAGCAATGCTTTCTTATAATGCCAACTTTGTACAAGAAAG
TTGGGTAGGTGTAGTGCAGCTTCACACCCTTCAGCACAGGCTCGGAGTCGTCCTCGTCGAACTTGCAGCA
AGATCCGCAAGAGCAGCATCCCTTCAGGCAAGAGCAGCAAGAGGTCATGCAGCACAGCATGATGGTCACC
ATCACGATAGCGATCAGACCAGCGATGAAACCCAGCCAGATGTACCAGGGCCACTTGATGTACTGCTCGT
ACTTTCCCAGTTCCTGCAGGTCGATCAGAGATTCGTTCAGGTTCTTGGCCACCTCGTTCAGTCTGTCGAT
TTCCTTCTGGATGTTCACCACAGAGGCGTTGATTCCGGAGATGTCTCCCAGGTCCACGTCTGGAGAGGTG
TGGTTCTTGAAGTACTTGTCCAGTTCCTCCTTGAAAGAGTCCAGTTCTGGCTGCAGTGGGTCGTACACGG
TGTTGTTCACGATTCCGATCACCACGTCGCAGTTTCCAGACACGAAGGTGTTGTCGGTGGTGATGATCTG
TGGCTCGTAGAAGTTCCTCTGGGTCACGAACCAGTGGGTTCCGTTAGACACGAACACTCCCTCCCTGGGG
AAGTGAGCCTTTCCGTCGTGGCAGATAGCTGGGGCGGTGGTGAAGTTCTTTTCCTGGGCGGGCACGTAGG
TCACGTGCAGGAACACCACTCCGTGTGGAGCAGACTGTGGGAAGGACATCAGGTGGTATCCCTTTCCGCA
GAAGTCCACCCTCTTAGACTGGCCCAGCACGCATTCGGACATCTTGATGGCAGCCAGGTTGGCAGAAGCT
CTGATTTCAGCGGCCCTGATCAGCTGCTGGGTCACGTAGGTCTGCAGAGACTGCAGTCTTCCGGTGATCA
GTCTGTCGATCTGCACCTCGGCTTCCACCTTGTCCAGCCTAGACAGGATGTCGTTCAGCACAGAGGAGAT
GGCTCCGAAGTTAGAAGACAGCTGCTTCACCAGGGTGTTCAGGGCCTGGGCGTTCTGGTTCACCACGTCC
TGCAGCTTTCCCAGGGCAGAAGCGGTAGAGGACAGGGAGTCCTGGATCTTTCCGATAGCAGAGTTGAACT
GGTTAGCGATCAGCTTCTGGTTTTCGTACAGCACGTTCTGGGTCACTCCGATACCGTTGAAACGGTAGGC
CATCTGCATAGCGAATGGGATCTGCAGGGCGGCGCCAGCTCCGAAGGTCCAACCAGAGGTGATGGTTCCA
GCCAGCAGGGCAGAGGTGTACTGGGCGATCATCTCGTCGGTCAGCAGTGGTGGCAGCACGGTCAGACCGT
TGAACTTCTGGGCGCAGATCAGGTCTCTAGCGGCGATGTCTCCCAGGCAGTCACCGTACTGCTTGATGAA
ACCGGCGTCGGCCAGGGTCACCTTGTTGAACAGCAGGTCTTCGATGAAAGACCTCTTAGAGGGCTTAGAT
GGGTCGGGCAGGATCTGAGAGAAGTTGAATCCTCCGAAGTCCTTGATAGGTGGGGTCTTGTATATCTGCT
TCACCTGAGCGAACACTTCCTGGGTGTTCTTGTCCTGCTCCACAGCGATTCCGGTCAGAGCGCGGTTCAG
CTGGGTGCAGAAGCTGCCGTACTGCAGCAGCAGGTTAGAGCATTCGGTAGAGTCTCCGCAGATGTACATG
GTGCAGTCCACGCTGGTCTTGGTCATGCTCACTGGCAGGATTTCGGTGGTCACAGAGATGGTGAAGTTGG
TTGGGATGGCGATAGAGTTGTTGCTGTAAGCCACGCTGTTTTCAGCGCCCAGGCTCATGGTGTAGGCGAT
GATGCTCTGAGAGGCCACGGATCTGGCCCTTCTTGGGCTGTTGGTCTGGGTCTGGTAAGAAGCGCAGATG
CCAGCTCCGATTGGGATGTCGCATTCGTAGGAGTTGTTCACGTGCTCGGCTCCGATCAGGCAGCCGGCAC
GGGTCTGGAACACGTTAGATCCGGTGCTGTACACTCTCCAGGTTGGGGTCAGCTGGTCAGCGTGGATGGC
CACTGGCACTTCGGTGCAGTTCACGTCCTGGTACAGCACGGCCACCTGGTTGGAGGTGTTGGTTCCTGGG
GTGATCACGCTCACTCCTCCGAAAGAGCAGGGGGTGATGTCCAGGATTTCCAGGGTCTGTGGGTCTCTCA
CAGCGTCGGTGGTGTCGGCGATGTCTCTACCGAACTGCTGGAAAGGCAGGAACTTCTTGTTGGATTCGGT
CAGCACTCCGGTTCCGGTCAGTCCGTTGAAGTTGAAGTTCACGCACTTGTTCTTCACCAGGTTGGTAGAC
TTCTTTGGTCCGCACACGGTAGCAGGAGCGTGCAGCAGCTCGAAAGACAGCACCACCACTCTGTATGGCT
GGTATCCCACTCCGTTGGTTGGCTGGAATCCGTAAGACTGCAGAGGGAAGTAGCAGTTGAATCCTTCCAC
TCCGTTGCATGGGGTAGATCCAGCCTGGTAGATTTCGGTGCTGATGTCCCTTTCGAAAGGCTTCAGGTTG
CTCTTGCGGAACAGCCTGTACAGGTAGTTGTAGTTGCCTCCCACCTTAGAGTCCAGGTTGTTAGAGTTCC
AAGCGATCACGCAACCGGTGAAGTCGTCTGGCAGCTTGTAGTTGTAGTCGGCGATCTTTCCGGTCTGACC
GGGAGCGATCTGTCTCACTTCGTCTCCTCTGATCACGAAGGAGTCAGCGTACACGTTGGTGAAGCACAGG
TCGTTCAGCTTGGTTGGGGACACGCCGTAGCACTTGAAGGTGGAGAAGGAGGCAGAGTTGTACAGCACAG
AGTAGTCGGCCACGCAGTTGCTGATTCTCTTCCTGTTCCAAGCGTACACGCTGGCGAACCTGGTAGCGTT
GAACACTTCTCCGAATGGGCACAGGTTGGTGATGTTTGGGAATCTCACGATAGACTCGGTGGGCTGCACG
CGGAAGTTGCTGGTCTGGTAGATTCCCTTTTCCACGGTGAAAGACTTCAGGGTGCACTTGGTCTCAGACA
GTGGGTCCAGAGCGCAGTCCACGGCGTCGGTGATGGTGCCGTTTTCGTTGTACTTCAGCAGGAAGGTCCT
TGGCTGCAGGTATCCCACGTAGTAAGCAGCGGCGCCGGCGGTCCATCCAGAGCTGCTGTCGCCTGGGGTC
AGGTAAGACCTGTGCAGAGCCAGCAGGGTCTGGAACCTGGTGATGTTGATGCCGATTGGCAGGTCCACCA
GGGGCTCCAGAGCAGAGAAACCCTGTGGCAGGTCCCTCACCAGGTTGATTGGGGTGTGCTTGCTGTATAT
CTTGAAGTAACCGTCGATGTTCTTGAACACGAACTCTCTCAGGTTCTTGAAGTTTCCCTGCTTTCCTTCC
AGGTCCATCAGGAAAGGCTGAGACACGTACTCGAAGGTGCAGTTGTTAGCAGAGCTGTACACCCTGAACT
CGCTTTCCATCCAAGACTTGTTGTTCTTGTGGTAGTACACTCCCAGGAATGGGTCGTTGCAGAACTGGAA
CTCGCACACCTTGATCACCACGTTGGTAGCGTTGTTCACGATCAGCAGAGACTGGGTCTTAGAGTCCAGG
GTGGTTCCGAAGATCCAACCCCTGATGATGTTAGACTTCTCGGTAGAAGCGAAGTACACGCCGTCGTTGA
ATGGCAGCACTGGGTTGTCGAATCTCTTGGTGCCGTTGGTTCCAGACACGTGGATGGCGTGGAACCAGGT
CACGTTAGAGAAGAATGGCAGGAACAGGTCCTGGGTAGAGTGCAGCACGCTGGATCTGAACACCTTGTCT
GGGTAGTACACGCCCCTGGTGAAGGAGTTGGTGTAGGCAGGTGGCAGCTGGGTTCTGGTGGTCAGGTTCA
CGCACTGGGAGCTCACCAGTGGCAGCAGCACCAGGAACACGAACATGCCAACTTTTTTGTACAAAGTTGG
CATTATAAAAAAGCATTGCTCATCAATTTGTTGCAACGAACAGGTCACTATCAGTCAAAATAAAATCATT
ATTTGGGGCCCGAGCTTAAGACTGGCCGTCGTTTTACAACGTCGTGACTGGGAAAACATCCATGCTAGCG
TTAACGCGAGAGTAGGGAACTGCCAGGCATCAAATAAAACGAAAGGCTCAGTCGGAAGACTGGGCCTTTC
GTTTTATCTGTTGTTTGTCGGTGAACGCTCTCCTGAGTAGGACAAATCCGCCGGGAGCGGATTTGAACGT
TGTGAAGCAACGGCCCGGAGGGTGGCGGGCAGGACGCCCGCCATAAACTGCCAGGCATCAAACTAAGCAG
AAGGCCATCCTGACGGATGGCCTTTTTGCGTTTCTACAAACTCTTCCTGGCTAGCGGTACGCGTATTAAT
TGCGTTGCGCTCACTGCCCGCTTTCCAGTCGGGAAACCTGTCGTGCCAGCTGCATTAATGAATCGGCCAA
CGCGCGGGGAGAGGCGGTTTGCGTATTGGGCGCTCTTCCGCTTCCTCGCTCACTGACTCGCTGCGCTCGG
TCGTTCGGCTGCGGCGAGCGGTATCAGCTCACTCAAAGGCGGTAATACGGTTATCCACAGAATCAGGGGA
TAACGCAGGAAAGAACATGTGAGCAAAAGGCCAGCAAAAGGCCAGGAACCGTAAAAAGGCCGCGTTGCTG
GCGTTTTTCCATAGGCTCCGCCCCCCTGACGAGCATCACAAAAATCGACGCTCAAGTCAGAGGTGGCGAA
ACCCGACAGGACTATAAAGATACCAGGCGTTTCCCCCTGGAAGCTCCCTCGTGCGCTCTCCTGTTCCGAC
CCTGCCGCTTACCGGATACCTGTCCGCCTTTCTCCCTTCGGGAAGCGTGGCGCTTTCTCATAGCTCACGC
TGTAGGTATCTCAGTTCGGTGTAGGTCGTTCGCTCCAAGCTGGGCTGTGTGCACGAACCCCCCGTTCAGC
CCGACCGCTGCGCCTTATCCGGTAACTATCGTCTTGAGTCCAACCCGGTAAGACACGACTTATCGCCACT
GGCAGCAGCCACTGGTAACAGGATTAGCAGAGCGAGGTATGTAGGCGGTGCTACAGAGTTCTTGAAGTGG
TGGCCTAACTACGGCTACACTAGAAGAACAGTATTTGGTATCTGCGCTCTGCTGAAGCCAGTTACCTTCG
GAAAAAGAGTTGGTAGCTCTTGATCCGGCAAACAAACCACCGCTGGTAGCGGTGGTTTTTTTGTTTGCAA
GCAGCAGATTACGCGCAGAAAAAAAGGATCTCAAGAAGATCCTTTGATCTTTTCTACGGGGTCTGACGCT
CAGTGGAACGACGCGTAACTCACGTTAAGGGATTTTGGTCATGGGTGGCTCGAGGGTTATTTGCCGACTA
CCTTGGTGATCTCGCCTTTCACGTAGTGGACAAATTCTTCCAACTGATCTGCGCGCGAGGCCAAGCGATC
TTCTTCTTGTCCAAGATAAGCCTGTCTAGCTTCAAGTATGACGGGCTGATACTGGGCCGGCAGGCGCTCC
ATTGCCCAGTCGGCAGCGACATCCTTCGGCGCGATTTTGCCGGTTACTGCGCTGTACCAAATGCGGGACA
ACGTAAGCACTACATTTCGCTCATCGCCAGCCCAGTCGGGCGGCGAGTTCCATAGCGTTAAGGTTTCATT
TAGCGCCTCAAATAGATCCTGTTCAGGAACCGGATCAAAGAGTTCCTCCGCCGCTGGACCTACCAAGGCA
ACGCTATGTTCTCTTGCTTTTGTCAGCAAGATAGCCAGATCAATGTCGATCGTGGCTGGCTCGAAGATAC
CTGCAAGAATGTCATTGCGCTGCCATTCTCCAAATTGCAGTTCGCGCTTAGCTGGATAACGCCACGGAAT
GATGTCGTCGTGCACAACAATGGTGACTT
